>Addgene plasmid #35385 | pWPI/hPLK2WT/Neo | depositor full sequence | sequence record 43281 | pWPI/hPLK2WT/Neo sequence 13606 bps
TTGGAAGGGCTAATTCACTCCCAAAGAAGACAAGATATCCTTGATCTGTGGATCTACCACACACAAGGCT
ACTTCCCTGATTAGCAGAACTACACACCAGGGCCAGGGGTCAGATATCCACTGACCTTTGGATGGTGCTA
CAAGCTAGTACCAGTTGAGCCAGATAAGGTAGAAGAGGCCAATAAAGGAGAGAACACCAGCTTGTTACAC
CCTGTGAGCCTGCATGGGATGGATGACCCGGAGAGAGAAGTGTTAGAGTGGAGGTTTGACAGCCGCCTAG
CATTTCATCACGTGGCCCGAGAGCTGCATCCGGAGTACTTCAAGAACTGCTGATATCGAGCTTGCTACAA
GGGACTTTCCGCTGGGGACTTTCCAGGGAGGCGTGGCCTGGGCGGGACTGGGGAGTGGCGAGCCCTCAGA
TCCTGCATATAAGCAGCTGCTTTTTGCCTGTACTGGGTCTCTCTGGTTAGACCAGATCTGAGCCTGGGAG
CTCTCTGGCTAACTAGGGAACCCACTGCTTAAGCCTCAATAAAGCTTGCCTTGAGTGCTTCAAGTAGTGT
GTGCCCGTCTGTTGTGTGACTCTGGTAACTAGAGATCCCTCAGACCCTTTTAGTCAGTGTGGAAAATCTC
TAGCAGTGGCGCCCGAACAGGGACTTGAAAGCGAAAGGGAAACCAGAGGAGCTCTCTCGACGCAGGACTC
GGCTTGCTGAAGCGCGCACGGCAAGAGGCGAGGGGCGGCGACTGGTGAGTACGCCAAAAATTTTGACTAG
CGGAGGCTAGAAGGAGAGAGATGGGTGCGAGAGCGTCAGTATTAAGCGGGGGAGAATTAGATCGCGATGG
GAAAAAATTCGGTTAAGGCCAGGGGGAAAGAAAAAATATAAATTAAAACATATAGTATGGGCAAGCAGGG
AGCTAGAACGATTCGCAGTTAATCCTGGCCTGTTAGAAACATCAGAAGGCTGTAGACAAATACTGGGACA
GCTACAACCATCCCTTCAGACAGGATCAGAAGAACTTAGATCATTATATAATACAGTAGCAACCCTCTAT
TGTGTGCATCAAAGGATAGAGATAAAAGACACCAAGGAAGCTTTAGACAAGATAGAGGAAGAGCAAAACA
AAAGTAAGACCACCGCACAGCAAGCGGCCGCTGATCTTCAGACCTGGAGGAGGAGATATGAGGGACAATT
GGAGAAGTGAATTATATAAATATAAAGTAGTAAAAATTGAACCATTAGGAGTAGCACCCACCAAGGCAAA
GAGAAGAGTGGTGCAGAGAGAAAAAAGAGCAGTGGGAATAGGAGCTTTGTTCCTTGGGTTCTTGGGAGCA
GCAGGAAGCACTATGGGCGCAGCGTCAATGACGCTGACGGTACAGGCCAGACAATTATTGTCTGGTATAG
TGCAGCAGCAGAACAATTTGCTGAGGGCTATTGAGGCGCAACAGCATCTGTTGCAACTCACAGTCTGGGG
CATCAAGCAGCTCCAGGCAAGAATCCTGGCTGTGGAAAGATACCTAAAGGATCAACAGCTCCTGGGGATT
TGGGGTTGCTCTGGAAAACTCATTTGCACCACTGCTGTGCCTTGGAATGCTAGTTGGAGTAATAAATCTC
TGGAACAGATTTGGAATCACACGACCTGGATGGAGTGGGACAGAGAAATTAACAATTACACAAGCTTAAT
ACACTCCTTAATTGAAGAATCGCAAAACCAGCAAGAAAAGAATGAACAAGAATTATTGGAATTAGATAAA
TGGGCAAGTTTGTGGAATTGGTTTAACATAACAAATTGGCTGTGGTATATAAAATTATTCATAATGATAG
TAGGAGGCTTGGTAGGTTTAAGAATAGTTTTTGCTGTACTTTCTATAGTGAATAGAGTTAGGCAGGGATA
TTCACCATTATCGTTTCAGACCCACCTCCCAACCCCGAGGGGACCCGACAGGCCCGAAGGAATAGAAGAA
GAAGGTGGAGAGAGAGACAGAGACAGATCCATTCGATTAGTGAACGGATCTCGACGGTATCGATGTCGAC
GATAAGCTTTGCAAAGATGGATAAAGTTTTAAACAGAGAGGAATCTTTGCAGCTAATGGACCTTCTAGGT
CTTGAAAGGAGTGGGAATTGGCTCCGGTGCCCGTCAGTGGGCAGAGCGCACATCGCCCACAGTCCCCGAG
AAGTTGGGGGGAGGGGTCGGCAATTGAACCGGTGCCTAGAGAAGGTGGCGCGGGGTAAACTGGGAAAGTG
ATGTCGTGTACTGGCTCCGCCTTTTTCCCGAGGGTGGGGGAGAACCGTATATAAGTGCAGTAGTCGCCGT
GAACGTTCTTTTTCGCAACGGGTTTGCCGCCAGAACACAGGTAAGTGCCGTGTGTGGTTCCCGCGGGCCT
GGCCTCTTTACGGGTTATGGCCCTTGCGTGCCTTGAATTACTTCCACTGGCTGCAGTACGTGATTCTTGA
TCCCGAGCTTCGGGTTGGAAGTGGGTGGGAGAGTTCGAGGCCTTGCGCTTAAGGAGCCCCTTCGCCTCGT
GCTTGAGTTGAGGCCTGGCCTGGGCGCTGGGGCCGCCGCGTGCGAATCTGGTGGCACCTTCGCGCCTGTC
TCGCTGCTTTCGATAAGTCTCTAGCCATTTAAAATTTTTGATGACCTGCTGCGACGCTTTTTTTCTGGCA
AGATAGTCTTGTAAATGCGGGCCAAGATCTGCACACTGGTATTTCGGTTTTTGGGGCCGCGGGCGGCGAC
GGGGCCCGTGCGTCCCAGCGCACATGTTCGGCGAGGCGGGGCCTGCGAGCGCGGCCACCGAGAATCGGAC
GGGGGTAGTCTCAAGCTGGCCGGCCTGCTCTGGTGCCTGGCCTCGCGCCGCCGTGTATCGCCCCGCCCTG
GGCGGCAAGGCTGGCCCGGTCGGCACCAGTTGCGTGAGCGGAAAGATGGCCGCTTCCCGGCCCTGCTGCA
GGGAGCTCAAAATGGAGGACGCGGCGCTCGGGAGAGCGGGCGGGTGAGTCACCCACACAAAGGAAAAGGG
CCTTTCCGTCCTCAGCCGTCGCTTCATGTGACTCCACGGAGTACCGGGCGCCGTCCAGGCACCTCGATTA
GTTCTCGAGCTTTTGGAGTACGTCGTCTTTAGGTTGGGGGGAGGGGTTTTATGCGATGGAGTTTCCCCAC
ACTGAGTGGGTGGAGACTGAAGTTAGGCCAGCTTGGCACTTGATGTAATTCTCCTTGGAATTTGCCCTTT
TTGAGTTTGGATCTTGGTTCATTCTCAAGCCTCAGACAGTGGTTCAAAGTTTTTTTCTTCCATTTCAGGT
GTCGTGAGGAATTTCGACATTTAAATTTAATTAATCTCGACGGTATCGGTTAACTTTTAAAAGAAAAGGG
GGGATTGGGGGGTACAGTGCAGGGGAAAGAATAGTAGACATAATAGCAACAGACATACAAACTAAAGAAT
TACAAAAACAAATTACAAAAATTCAAAATTTTCCGATCACGAGACTAGCCTCGAGGTTTCATATGTACAG
AGGATCCGCGACCGCGACCATGGAGCTTTTGCGGACTATCACCTACCAGCCAGCCGCCAGCACCAAAATG
TGCGAGCAGGCGCTGGGCAAGGGTTGCGGAGCGGACTCGAAGAAGAAGCGGCCGCCGCAGCCCCCCGAGG
AATCGCAGCCACCTCAGTCCCAGGCGCAAGTGCCCCCGGCGGCCCCTCACCACCATCACCACCATTCGCA
CTCGGGGCCGGAGATCTCGCGGATTATCGTCGACCCCACGACTGGGAAGCGCTACTGCCGGGGCAAAGTG
CTGGGAAAGGGTGGCTTTGCAAAATGTTACGAGATGACAGATTTGACAAATAACAAAGTCTACGCCGCAA
AAATTATTCCTCACAGCAGAGTAGCTAAACCTCATCAAAGGGAAAAGATTGACAAAGAAATAGAGCTTCA
CAGAATTCTTCATCATAAGCATGTAGTGCAGTTTTACCACTACTTCGAGGACAAAGAAAACATTTACATT
CTCTTGGAATACTGCAGTAGAAGGTCAATGGCTCATATTTTGAAAGCAAGAAAGGTGTTGACAGAGCCAG
AAGTTCGATACTACCTCAGGCAGATTGTGTCTGGACTGAAATACCTTCATGAACAAGAAATCTTGCACAG
AGATCTCAAACTAGGGAACTTTTTTATTAATGAAGCCATGGAACTAAAAGTTGGGGACTTCGGTCTGGCA
GCCAGGCTAGAACCCTTGGAACACAGAAGGAGAACGATATGTGGTACCCCAAATTATCTCTCTCCTGAAG
TCCTCAACAAACAAGGACATGGCTGTGAATCAGACATTTGGGCCCTGGGCTGTGTAATGTATACAATGTT
ACTAGGGAGGCCCCCATTTGAAACTACAAATCTCAAAGAAACTTATAGGTGCATAAGGGAAGCAAGGTAT
ACAATGCCGTCCTCATTGCTGGCTCCTGCCAAGCACTTAATTGCTAGTATGTTGTCCAAAAACCCAGAGG
ATCGTCCCAGTTTGGATGACATCATTCGACATGACTTTTTTTTGCAGGGCTTCACTCCGGACAGACTGTC
TTCTAGCTGTTGTCATACAGTTCCAGATTTCCACTTATCAAGCCCAGCTAAGAATTTCTTTAAGAAAGCA
GCTGCTGCTCTTTTTGGTGGCAAAAAAGACAAAGCAAGATATATTGACACACATAATAGAGTGTCTAAAG
AAGATGAAGACATCTACAAGCTTAGGCATGATTTGAAAAAGACTTCAATAACTCAGCAACCCAGCAAACA
CAGGACAGATGAGGAGCTCCAGCCACCTACCACCACAGTTGCCAGGTCTGGAACACCCGCAGTAGAAAAC
AAGCAGCAGATTGGGGATGCTATTCGGATGATAGTCAGAGGGACTCTTGGCAGCTGTAGCAGCAGCAGTG
AATGCCTTGAAGACAGTACCATGGGAAGTGTTGCAGACACAGTGGCAAGGGTTCTTCGGGGATGTCTGGA
AAACATGCCGGAAGCTGATTGCATTCCCAAAGAGCAGCTGAGCACATCATTTCAGTGGGTCACCAAATGG
GTTGATTACTCTAACAAATATGGCTTTGGGTACCAGCTCTCAGACCACACCGTCGGTGTCCTTTTCAACA
ATGGTGCTCACATGAGCCTCCTTCCAGACAAAAAAACAGTTCACTATTACGCAGAGCTTGGCCAATGCTC
AGTTTTCCCAGCAACAGATGCTCCTGAGCAATTTATTAGTCAAGTGACGGTGCTGAAATACTTTTCTCAT
TACATGGAGGAGAACCTCATGGATGGTGGAGATCTGCCTAGTGTTACTGATATTCGAAGACCTCGGCTCT
ACCTCCTTCAGTGGCTAAAATCTGATAAGGCCCTAATGATGCTCTTTAATGATGGCACCTTTCAGGTGAA
TTTCTACCATGATCATACAAAAATCATCATCTGTAGCCAAAATGAAGAATACCTTCTCACCTACATCAAT
GAGGATAGGATATCTACAACTTTCAGGCTGACAACTCTGCTGATGTCTGGCTGTTCATCAGAATTAAAAA
ATCGAATGGAATATGCCCTGAACATGCTCTTACAAAGATGTAACCTCGAGTCTAGAGGGCCCTTCGAAGG
TAAGCCTATCCCTAACCCTCTCCTCGGTCTCGATTCTACGCGTACCGGTCATCATCACCATCACCATTGA
GGATCCACTAGTCCCGGGAAACTACGGGCTGCAGGAATTCCGCCCCCCCCCCCCTAACGTTACTGGCCGA
AGCCGCTTGGAATAAGGCCGGTGTGCGTTTGTCTATATGTTATTTTCCACCATATTGCCGTCTTTTGGCA
ATGTGAGGGCCCGGAAACCTGGCCCTGTCTTCTTGACGAGCATTCCTAGGGGTCTTTCCCCTCTCGCCAA
AGGAATGCAAGGTCTGTTGAATGTCGTGAAGGAAGCAGTTCCTCTGGAAGCTTCTTGAAGACAAACAACG
TCTGTAGCGACCCTTTGCAGGCAGCGGAACCCCCCACCTGGCGACAGGTGCCTCTGCGGCCAAAAGCCAC
GTGTATAAGATACACCTGCAAAGGCGGCACAACCCCAGTGCCACGTTGTGAGTTGGATAGTTGTGGAAAG
AGTCAAATGGCTCTCCTCAAGCGTATTCAACAAGGGGCTGAAGGATGCCCAGAAGGTACCCCATTGTATG
GGATCTGATCTGGGGCCTCGGTGCACATGCTTTACATGTGTTTAGTCGAGGTTAAAAAACGTCTAGGCCC
CCCGAACCACGGGGACGTGGTTTTCCTTTGAAAAACACGATGATAATACCATGATTGAACAAGATGGATT
GCACGCAGGTTCTCCGGCCGCTTGGGTGGAGAGGCTATTCGGCTATGACTGGGCACAACAGACAATCGGC
TGCTCTGATGCCGCCGTGTTCCGGCTGTCAGCGCAGGGGCGCCCGGTTCTTTTTGTCAAGACCGACCTGT
CCGGTGCCCTGAATGAACTGCAGGACGAGGCAGCGCGGCTATCGTGGCTGGCCACGACGGGCGTTCCTTG
CGCAGCTGTGCTCGACGTTGTCACTGAAGCGGGAAGGGACTGGCTGCTATTGGGCGAAGTGCCGGGGCAG
GATCTCCTGTCATCTCACCTTGCTCCTGCCGAGAAAGTATCCATCATGGCTGATGCAATGCGGCGGCTGC
ATACGCTTGATCCGGCTACCTGCCCATTCGACCACCAAGCGAAACATCGCATCGAGCGAGCACGTACTCG
GATGGAAGCCGGTCTTGTCGATCAGGATGATCTGGACGAAGAGCATCAGGGGCTCGCGCCAGCCGAACTG
TTCGCCAGGCTCAAGGCGCGCATGCCCGACGGCGAGGATCTCGTCGTGACCCATGGCGATGCCTGCTTGC
CGAATATCATGGTGGAAAATGGCCGCTTTTCTGGATTCATCGACTGTGGCCGGCTGGGTGTGGCGGACCG
CTATCAGGACATAGCGTTGGCTACCCGTGATATTGCTGAAGAGCTTGGCGGCGAATGGGCTGACCGCTTC
CTCGTGCTTTACGGTATCGCCGCTCCCGATTCGCAGCGCATCGCCTTCTATCGCCTTCTTGACGAGTTCT
TCTGAGCGGGACTCTGGGGTTCGCGAAATGACCGACCAAGCGACGCCCAACCTGCCATCACGAGATTTCG
ATTCCACCGCCGCCTTCTATGAAAGGTTGGGCTTCGGAATCGTTTTCCGGGACGCCGGCTGGATGATCCT
CCAGCGCGGGGATCTCATGCTGGAGTTCTTCGCCCACCCCAACTTGTTTATTGCAGCTTATAATGGTTAC
AAATAAAGCAATAGCATCACAAATTTCACAAATAAAGCATTTTTTTCACTGCATTCTAGTTGTGGTTTGT
CCAAACTCATCAATGTATCTTATCATGTCTGTATACCGTCGACCTCGAGGGAATTCCGATAATCAACCTC
TGGATTACAAAATTTGTGAAAGATTGACTGGTATTCTTAACTATGTTGCTCCTTTTACGCTATGTGGATA
CGCTGCTTTAATGCCTTTGTATCATGCTATTGCTTCCCGTATGGCTTTCATTTTCTCCTCCTTGTATAAA
TCCTGGTTGCTGTCTCTTTATGAGGAGTTGTGGCCCGTTGTCAGGCAACGTGGCGTGGTGTGCACTGTGT
TTGCTGACGCAACCCCCACTGGTTGGGGCATTGCCACCACCTGTCAGCTCCTTTCCGGGACTTTCGCTTT
CCCCCTCCCTATTGCCACGGCGGAACTCATCGCCGCCTGCCTTGCCCGCTGCTGGACAGGGGCTCGGCTG
TTGGGCACTGACAATTCCGTGGTGTTGTCGGGGAAGCTGACGTCCTTTCCATGGCTGCTCGCCTGTGTTG
CCACCTGGATTCTGCGCGGGACGTCCTTCTGCTACGTCCCTTCGGCCCTCAATCCAGCGGACCTTCCTTC
CCGCGGCCTGCTGCCGGCTCTGCGGCCTCTTCCGCGTCTTCGCCTTCGCCCTCAGACGAGTCGGATCTCC
CTTTGGGCCGCCTCCCCGCATCGGGAATTCGCTCAAGCTTCGAATTAATTCTGCAGAGCTCGGTACCTTT
AAGACCAATGACTTACAAGGCAGCTGTAGATCTTAGCCACTTTTTAAAAGAAAAGGGGGGACTGGAAGGG
CTAATTCACTCCCAACGAAGACAAGATGGGATCAATTCACCATGGGAATAACTTCGTATAGCATACATTA
TACGAAGTTATGCTGCTTTTTGCTTGTACTGGGTCTCTCTGGTTAGACCAGATCTGAGCCTGGGAGCTCT
CTGGCTAACTAGGGAACCCACTGCTTAAGCCTCAATAAAGCTTGCCTTGAGTGCTTCAAGTAGTGTGTGC
CCGTCTGTTGTGTGACTCTGGTAACTAGAGATCCCTCAGACCCTTTTAGTCAGTGTGGAAAATCTCTAGC
AGCATCTAGAATTAATTCCGTGTATTCTATAGTGTCACCTAAATCGTATGTGTATGATACATAAGGTTAT
GTATTAATTGTAGCCGCGTTCTAACGACAATATGTACAAGCCTAATTGTGTAGCATCTGGCTTACTGAAG
CAGACCCTATCATCTCTCTCGTAAACTGCCGTCAGAGTCGGTTTGGTTGGACGAACCTTCTGAGTTTCTG
GTAACGCCGTCCCGCACCCGGAAATGGTCAGCGAACCAATCAGCAGGGTCATCGCTAGCCAGATCCTCTA
CGCCGGACGCATCGTGGCCGGCATCACCGGCGCCACAGGTGCGGTTGCTGGCGCCTATATCGCCGACATC
ACCGATGGGGAAGATCGGGCTCGCCACTTCGGGCTCATGAGCGCTTGTTTCGGCGTGGGTATGGTGGCAG
GCCCCGTGGCCGGGGGACTGTTGGGCGCCATCTCCTTGCATGCACCATTCCTTGCGGCGGCGGTGCTCAA
CGGCCTCAACCTACTACTGGGCTGCTTCCTAATGCAGGAGTCGCATAAGGGAGAGCGTCGAATGGTGCAC
TCTCAGTACAATCTGCTCTGATGCCGCATAGTTAAGCCAGCCCCGACACCCGCCAACACCCGCTGACGCG
CCCTGACGGGCTTGTCTGCTCCCGGCATCCGCTTACAGACAAGCTGTGACCGTCTCCGGGAGCTGCATGT
GTCAGAGGTTTTCACCGTCATCACCGAAACGCGCGAGACGAAAGGGCCTCGTGATACGCCTATTTTTATA
GGTTAATGTCATGATAATAATGGTTTCTTAGACGTCAGGTGGCACTTTTCGGGGAAATGTGCGCGGAACC
CCTATTTGTTTATTTTTCTAAATACATTCAAATATGTATCCGCTCATGAGACAATAACCCTGATAAATGC
TTCAATAATATTGAAAAAGGAAGAGTATGAGTATTCAACATTTCCGTGTCGCCCTTATTCCCTTTTTTGC
GGCATTTTGCCTTCCTGTTTTTGCTCACCCAGAAACGCTGGTGAAAGTAAAAGATGCTGAAGATCAGTTG
GGTGCACGAGTGGGTTACATCGAACTGGATCTCAACAGCGGTAAGATCCTTGAGAGTTTTCGCCCCGAAG
AACGTTTTCCAATGATGAGCACTTTTAAAGTTCTGCTATGTGGCGCGGTATTATCCCGTATTGACGCCGG
GCAAGAGCAACTCGGTCGCCGCATACACTATTCTCAGAATGACTTGGTTGAGTACTCACCAGTCACAGAA
AAGCATCTTACGGATGGCATGACAGTAAGAGAATTATGCAGTGCTGCCATAACCATGAGTGATAACACTG
CGGCCAACTTACTTCTGACAACGATCGGAGGACCGAAGGAGCTAACCGCTTTTTTGCACAACATGGGGGA
TCATGTAACTCGCCTTGATCGTTGGGAACCGGAGCTGAATGAAGCCATACCAAACGACGAGCGTGACACC
ACGATGCCTGTAGCAATGGCAACAACGTTGCGCAAACTATTAACTGGCGAACTACTTACTCTAGCTTCCC
GGCAACAATTAATAGACTGGATGGAGGCGGATAAAGTTGCAGGACCACTTCTGCGCTCGGCCCTTCCGGC
TGGCTGGTTTATTGCTGATAAATCTGGAGCCGGTGAGCGTGGGTCTCGCGGTATCATTGCAGCACTGGGG
CCAGATGGTAAGCCCTCCCGTATCGTAGTTATCTACACGACGGGGAGTCAGGCAACTATGGATGAACGAA
ATAGACAGATCGCTGAGATAGGTGCCTCACTGATTAAGCATTGGTAACTGTCAGACCAAGTTTACTCATA
TATACTTTAGATTGATTTAAAACTTCATTTTTAATTTAAAAGGATCTAGGTGAAGATCCTTTTTGATAAT
CTCATGACCAAAATCCCTTAACGTGAGTTTTCGTTCCACTGAGCGTCAGACCCCGTAGAAAAGATCAAAG
GATCTTCTTGAGATCCTTTTTTTCTGCGCGTAATCTGCTGCTTGCAAACAAAAAAACCACCGCTACCAGC
GGTGGTTTGTTTGCCGGATCAAGAGCTACCAACTCTTTTTCCGAAGGTAACTGGCTTCAGCAGAGCGCAG
ATACCAAATACTGTCCTTCTAGTGTAGCCGTAGTTAGGCCACCACTTCAAGAACTCTGTAGCACCGCCTA
CATACCTCGCTCTGCTAATCCTGTTACCAGTGGCTGCTGCCAGTGGCGATAAGTCGTGTCTTACCGGGTT
GGACTCAAGACGATAGTTACCGGATAAGGCGCAGCGGTCGGGCTGAACGGGGGGTTCGTGCACACAGCCC
AGCTTGGAGCGAACGACCTACACCGAACTGAGATACCTACAGCGTGAGCATTGAGAAAGCGCCACGCTTC
CCGAAGGGAGAAAGGCGGACAGGTATCCGGTAAGCGGCAGGGTCGGAACAGGAGAGCGCACGAGGGAGCT
TCCAGGGGGAAACGCCTGGTATCTTTATAGTCCTGTCGGGTTTCGCCACCTCTGACTTGAGCGTCGATTT
TTGTGATGCTCGTCAGGGGGGCGGAGCCTATGGAAAAACGCCAGCAACGCGGCCTTTTTACGGTTCCTGG
CCTTTTGCTGGCCTTTTGCTCACATGTTCTTTCCTGCGTTATCCCCTGATTCTGTGGATAACCGTATTAC
CGCCTTTGAGTGAGCTGATACCGCTCGCCGCAGCCGAACGACCGAGCGCAGCGAGTCAGTGAGCGAGGAA
GCGGAAGAGCGCCCAATACGCAAACCGCCTCTCCCCGCGCGTTGGCCGATTCATTAATGCAGCTGTGGAA
TGTGTGTCAGTTAGGGTGTGGAAAGTCCCCAGGCTCCCCAGCAGGCAGAAGTATGCAAAGCATGCATCTC
AATTAGTCAGCAACCAGGTGTGGAAAGTCCCCAGGCTCCCCAGCAGGCAGAAGTATGCAAAGCATGCATC
TCAATTAGTCAGCAACCATAGTCCCGCCCCTAACTCCGCCCATCCCGCCCCTAACTCCGCCCAGTTCCGC
CCATTCTCCGCCCCATGGCTGACTAATTTTTTTTATTTATGCAGAGGCCGAGGCCGCCTCGGCCTCTGAG
CTATTCCAGAAGTAGTGAGGAGGCTTTTTTGGAGGCCTAGGCTTTTGCAAAAAGCTTGGACACAAGACAG
GCTTGCGAGATATGTTTGAGAATACCACTTTATCCCGCGTCAGGGAGAGGCAGTGCGTAAAAAGACGCGG
ACTCATGTGAAATACTGGTTTTTAGTGCGCCAGATCTCTATAATCTCGCGCAACCTATTTTCCCCTCGAA
CACTTTTTAAGCCGTAGATAAACAGGCTGGGACACTTCACATGAGCGAAAAATACATCGTCACCTGGGAC
ATGTTGCAGATCCATGCACGTAAACTCGCAAGCCGACTGATGCCTTCTGAACAATGGAAAGGCATTATTG
CCGTAAGCCGTGGCGGTCTGTACCGGGTGCGTTACTGGCGCGTGAACTGGGTATTCGTCATGTCGATACC
GTTTGTATTTCCAGCTACGATCACGACAACCAGCGCGAGCTTAAAGTGCTGAAACGCGCAGAAGGCGATG
GCGAAGGCTTCATCGTTATTGATGACCTGGTGGATACCGGTGGTACTGCGGTTGCGATTCGTGAAATGTA
TCCAAAAGCGCACTTTGTCACCATCTTCGCAAAACCGGCTGGTCGTCCGCTGGTTGATGACTATGTTGTT
GATATCCCGCAAGATACCTGGATTGAACAGCCGTGGGATATGGGCGTCGTATTCGTCCCGCCAATCTCCG
GTCGCTAATCTTTTCAACGCCTGGCACTGCCGGGCGTTGTTCTTTTTAACTTCAGGCGGGTTACAATAGT
TTCCAGTAAGTATTCTGGAGGCTGCATCCATGACACAGGCAAACCTGAGCGAAACCCTGTTCAAACCCCG
CTTTAAACATCCTGAAACCTCGACGCTAGTCCGCCGCTTTAATCACGGCGCACAACCGCCTGTGCAGTCG
GCCCTTGATGGTAAAACCATCCCTCACTGGTATCGCATGATTAACCGTCTGATGTGGATCTGGCGCGGCA
TTGACCCACGCGAAATCCTCGACGTCCAGGCACGTATTGTGATGAGCGATGCCGAACGTACCGACGATGA
TTTATACGATACGGTGATTGGCTACCGTGGCGGCAACTGGATTTATGAGTGGGCCCCGGATCTTTGTGAA
GGAACCTTACTTCTGTGGTGTGACATAATTGGACAAACTACCTACAGAGATTTAAAGCTCTAAGGTAAAT
ATAAAATTTTTAAGTGTATAATGTGTTAAACTACTGATTCTAATTGTTTGTGTATTTTAGATTCCAACCT
ATGGAACTGATGAATGGGAGCAGTGGTGGAATGCCTTTAATGAGGAAAACCTGTTTTGCTCAGAAGAAAT
GCCATCTAGTGATGATGAGGCTACTGCTGACTCTCAACATTCTACTCCTCCAAAAAAGAAGAGAAAGGTA
GAAGACCCCAAGGACTTTCCTTCAGAATTGCTAAGTTTTTTGAGTCATGCTGTGTTTAGTAATAGAACTC
TTGCTTGCTTTGCTATTTACACCACAAAGGAAAAAGCTGCACTGCTATACAAGAAAATTATGGAAAAATA
TTCTGTAACCTTTATAAGTAGGCATAACAGTTATAATCATAACATACTGTTTTTTCTTACTCCACACAGG
CATAGAGTGTCTGCTATTAATAACTATGCTCAAAAATTGTGTACCTTTAGCTTTTTAATTTGTAAAGGGG
TTAATAAGGAATATTTGATGTATAGTGCCTTGACTAGAGATCATAATCAGCCATACCACATTTGTAGAGG
TTTTACTTGCTTTAAAAAACCTCCCACACCTCCCCCTGAACCTGAAACATAAAATGAATGCAATTGTTGT
TGTTAACTTGTTTATTGCAGCTTATAATGGTTACAAATAAAGCAATAGCATCACAAATTTCACAAATAAA
GCATTTTTTTCACTGCATTCTAGTTGTGGTTTGTCCAAACTCATCAATGTATCTTATCATGTCTGGATCA
ACTGGATAACTCAAGCTAACCAAAATCATCCCAAACTTCCCACCCCATACCCTATTACCACTGCCAATTA
CCTAGTGGTTTCATTTACTCTAAACCTGTGATTCCTCTGAATTATTTTCATTTTAAAGAAATTGTATTTG
TTAAATATGTACTACAAACTTAGTAG
Features (pLannotate 1.2.2; 39 found; start..end, strand, type, name):
      1..330     +  CDS            nef (fragment): NEF_HV1BR - Experimental evidence at protein level: Swiss-Prot protein existence level 1. Extracellular Nef protein targets CD4(+) T-lymphocytes for apoptosis by interacting with CXCR4 surface receptors (PubMed:14990729). From Human immunodeficiency virus type 1 group M subtype B (isolate BRU/LAI) (HIV-1).
    378..635     +  LTR            5' LTR (truncated): truncated 5' long terminal repeat (LTR) from HIV-1
    682..807     +  misc_feature   HIV-1 Ψ: packaging signal of human immunodeficiency virus type 1
    791..1154    +  CDS            HIV-1 gag (fragment): gag protein from human immunodeficiency virus 1; gag
   1300..1533    +  misc_feature   RRE: The Rev response element (RRE) of HIV-1 allows for Rev-dependent mRNA export from the nucleus to the cytoplasm.
   1910..2010    +  CDS            Rev (fragment): human immunodeficiency virus 1 (HIV-1) Rev protein; rev; enhances nuclear export of unspliced and incompletely spliced viral mRNAs
   2047..2113    +  CDS            small t antigen (fragment): SV40 (simian virus 40) small t antigen
   2139..2350    +  promoter       EF-1α core promoter: core promoter for human elongation factor EF-1α
   2351..2459    +  intron         EF-1α intron A (fragment): intron upstream of the start codon of human EF-1α
   3085..3288    +  intron         EF-1α intron A: truncated intron upstream of the start codon of human EF-1α
   3345..3462    +  misc_feature   cPPT/CTS: central polypurine tract and central termination sequence of HIV-1
   3520..5574    +  CDS            PLK2: PLK2_HUMAN - Also known as SNK. Experimental evidence at protein level: Swiss-Prot protein existence level 1. Tumor suppressor serine/threonine-protein kinase involved in synaptic plasticity, centriole duplication and G1/S phase transition. Polo-like kinases act by binding and phosphorylating proteins are that already phosphorylated on a specific motif recognized by the POLO box domains. Phosphorylates CENPJ, NPM1, RAPGEF2, RASGRF1, SNCA, SIPA1L1 and SYNGAP1. Plays a key role in synaptic plasticity and memory by regulating the Ras and Rap protein signaling: required for overactivity-dependent
   5599..5640    +  CDS            V5 tag: epitope tag from simian virus 5
   5727..6278    +  misc_feature   IRES: internal ribosome entry site (IRES) of the encephalomyocarditis virus (EMCV)
   6281..7072    +  CDS            neo: KKA2_KLEPN - Also known as kan, nptII. Experimental evidence at protein level: Swiss-Prot protein existence level 1. Resistance to kanamycin, neomycin, paromomycin, ribostamycin, butirosin and gentamicin B. From Klebsiella pneumoniae.
   7098..7256    +  CDS            ble (fragment): BLE_KLEPN - Experimental evidence at protein level: Swiss-Prot protein existence level 1. Binding protein with a strong affinity to the bleomycin family of antibiotics. Binds to CL990; an antimitotic-antibiotic compound. From Klebsiella pneumoniae.
   7251..7372    +  polyA_signal   SV40 poly(A) signal: SV40 polyadenylation signal
   7383..7401    +  misc_feature   MCS (fragment): pBluescript multiple cloning site
   7411..7999    +  misc_feature   WPRE: woodchuck hepatitis virus posttranscriptional regulatory element
   8043..8147    +  CDS            nef (fragment): NEF_HV1LA - Experimental evidence at protein level: Swiss-Prot protein existence level 1. Extracellular Nef protein targets CD4(+) T-lymphocytes for apoptosis by interacting with CXCR4 surface receptors. From Human immunodeficiency virus type 1 group M subtype B (isolate Lai) (HIV-1).
   8168..8201    +  protein_bind   loxP: Cre-mediated recombination occurs in the 8-bp core sequence (GCATACAT). Cre recombinase
   8221..8401    +  LTR            5' LTR (truncated): truncated 5' long terminal repeat (LTR) from HIV-1
   8426..8444    -  promoter       SP6 promoter: promoter for bacteriophage SP6 RNA polymerase
   8672..8951    +  CDS            TcR (fragment): tetracycline efflux protein; tet; confers resistance to tetracycline
   8952..9000    -  misc_feature   bom (fragment): basis of mobility region from pBR322
   9102..9137    -  CDS            rop (fragment): Rop protein, which maintains plasmids at low copy number; rop
   9232..9336    +  promoter       AmpR promoter: bla
   9337..10197   +  CDS            AmpR: β-lactamase; bla; confers resistance to ampicillin, carbenicillin, and related antibiotics
  10368..10956   +  rep_origin     ori: high-copy-number ColE1/pMB1/pBR322/pUC origin of replication
  11139..11195   +  CDS            lacI (fragment): lac repressor; lacI; The lac repressor binds to the lac operator to inhibit transcription in E. coli. This inhibition can be relieved by adding lactose or isopropyl-β-D-thiogalactopyranoside (IPTG).
  11202..11531   +  promoter       SV40 promoter: SV40 enhancer and early promoter
  11731..11850   +  CDS            gpt (fragment): XGPT_ECOLI - Also known as gpp, gxu. Experimental evidence at protein level: Swiss-Prot protein existence level 1. Purine salvage pathway enzyme that catalyzes the transfer of the ribosyl-5-phosphate group from 5-phospho-alpha-D-ribose 1- diphosphate (PRPP) to the N9 position of the 6-oxopurines guanine and xanthine to form the corresponding ribonucleotides GMP (guanosine 5'- monophosphate) and XMP (xanthosine 5'-monophosphate), with the release of PPi. To a lesser extent, also acts on hypoxanthine (PubMed:9100006, PubMed:3886014). Does not ribophosphorylate adenine (PubMed:3886014). From Esch
  11850..12185   +  CDS            gpt (fragment): XGPT_ECOLI - Also known as gpp, gxu. Experimental evidence at protein level: Swiss-Prot protein existence level 1. Purine salvage pathway enzyme that catalyzes the transfer of the ribosyl-5-phosphate group from 5-phospho-alpha-D-ribose 1- diphosphate (PRPP) to the N9 position of the 6-oxopurines guanine and xanthine to form the corresponding ribonucleotides GMP (guanosine 5'- monophosphate) and XMP (xanthosine 5'-monophosphate), with the release of PPi. To a lesser extent, also acts on hypoxanthine (PubMed:9100006, PubMed:3886014). Does not ribophosphorylate adenine (PubMed:3886014). From Esch
  12280..12585   +  CDS            frsA (fragment): FRSA_ECOLI - Also known as yafA. Experimental evidence at protein level: Swiss-Prot protein existence level 1. Catalyzes the hydrolysis of esters (PubMed:15808744). Displays esterase activity toward pNP-butyrate (PubMed:15808744). May stimulate mixed-acid fermentation by acting as a fermentation/respiration switch that down-regulates respiration and up- regulates fermentation rates (PubMed:15169777). From Escherichia coli (strain K12).
  12589..12663   +  CDS            small t antigen (fragment): SV40 (simian virus 40) small t antigen
  12665..12730   +  intron         small t intron: SV40 (simian virus 40) small t antigen intron
  12860..12880   +  CDS            SV40 NLS: nuclear localization signal of SV40 (simian virus 40) large T antigen
  13199..13282   +  CDS            large T antigen (fragment): large T antigen from SV40 (simian virus 40)
  13305..13439   +  polyA_signal   SV40 poly(A) signal: SV40 polyadenylation signal
