[The description below was written by a language model from this plasmid's Addgene catalogue record and pLannotate feature annotations shown in this document.]
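Description:
pWPI/hPLK2WT/Neo is a bicistronic HIV-1-based lentiviral transfer plasmid for expressing wild-type human polo-like kinase 2 (PLK2, also called SNK) in mammalian cells. Its backbone is a derivative of pWPI in which the original EGFP reporter was replaced by a neomycin resistance gene and a small multiple cloning site was added. In bacteria it is maintained through a high-copy ColE1/pUC-type origin and ampicillin resistance. A recombination-deficient strain is the recorded host, as is usual for LTR-containing plasmids. The annotated viral elements include truncated HIV-1 LTRs, the Ψ packaging signal with a gag fragment, the Rev response element, a cPPT/CTS and a WPRE. A loxP site lies just upstream of the 3′ LTR. Outside the viral cassette, the table also picks up SV40 promoter, gpt and SV40 T-antigen fragments, which appear to be remnants of older backbone sequence.

Expression is driven by the EF-1α promoter with part of its first intron. The PLK2 coding sequence was inserted at a BamHI site that is retained on both sides, so it can be swapped for another gene. It carries a C-terminal V5 epitope and, according to the record, a polyhistidine tag, although only V5 is annotated in the feature table. An EMCV IRES downstream allows the neomycin phosphotransferase gene to be translated from the same transcript, which links G418 resistance to transgene expression. The depositor describes this arrangement as a way to establish stable transgenic cell lines. The associated publication concerns Ser-129 phosphorylation of α-synuclein, a known PLK2 substrate. The depositor notes that the full sequence is approximate and not fully verified.
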