Addgene plasmid #35385: pWPI/hPLK2WT/Neo
Depositing lab: Anurag Tandon. Depositing organization: University of Toronto. Publication: Effect of Ser-129 phosphorylation on interaction of alpha-synuclein with synaptic and cellular membranes. Visanji NP, Wislet-Gendebien S, Oschipok LW, Zhang G, Aubert I, Fraser PE, Tandon A. J Biol Chem. 2011 Oct 14;286(41):35863-73. Epub 2011 Aug 17. 10.1074/jbc.M111.253450 PubMed 21849493.
Backbone
  Vector backbone: pWPI/Neomycin
  Backbone manufacturer: Didier Trono
  Backbone size w/o insert (bp): 11437
  Vector type: Mammalian Expression, Lentiviral
  Selectable markers: Neomycin (select with G418)
Growth in bacteria
  Bacterial resistance: Ampicillin, 100 μg/mL
  Growth temperature: 37°C
  Growth strain: Stbl3
  Copy number: High Copy
Gene/Insert
  Gene/Insert name: hPLK2 (alt name: Snk/Plk2)
  Species: H. sapiens (human)
  Entrez Gene: PLK2 (a.k.a. SNK, hPlk2, hSNK)
  Promoter: EF1-alpha
  Tag / fusion protein: V5 epitope and Polyhistidine tag (C terminal on insert); EMCV IRES-Neomycin cassette (C terminal on backbone)
  Cloning method: Restriction Enzyme; 5′ cloning site BamHI (not destroyed); 3′ cloning site BamHI (not destroyed)
  Sequencing primers: 5′ EF-1a-F; 3′ Neomycin-N
Terms and licenses: Academic/Nonprofit Terms; Industry Terms: Not Available to Industry
Depositor comments: The backbone of this bicistronic lentiviral vector was originally created by Dr. Didier Trono lab (pWPI, Plasmid # 12254), and then modified by Robert Strome using Neomycin to replace EGFP and adding several multiple clone sites. The MCS includes Swa I, Nde I, BamH I, Spe I, Xma I and Sma I (see sequence). The hPlk2WT cDNA was inserted with BamH I site, and can be replaced by any other gene with this site. This vector allows the simultaneous expression of hPlk2WT and Neomycin to facilitate establishing stable mammalian transgene cell lines. Please note that the full sequence for this plasmid is approximated and not fully verified. For further cloning strategies, please contact with Dr. Anurag Tandon.
How to cite: pWPI/hPLK2WT/Neo was a gift from Anurag Tandon (Addgene plasmid # 35385 ; http://n2t.net/addgene:35385 ; RRID:Addgene_35385)
