>Addgene plasmid #35385 | pWPI/hPLK2WT/Neo | addgene partial sequence | sequence record 45084 | EF1a-Fwd
GAATTTCGACATTTAAATTTAATTAATCTCGACGGTATCGGTTAACTTTTAAAAGAAAAGGGGGGATTGG
GGGGTACAGTGCAGGGGAAAGAATAGTAGACATAATAGCAACAGACATACAAACTAAAGAATTACAAAAA
CAAATTACAAAAATTCAAAATTTTATCGATCACGAGACTAGCCTCGAGGTTTCATATGTACAGAGGATCC
GCGACCATGGAGCTTTTGCGGACTATCACCTACCAGCCAGCCGCCAGCACCAAAATGTGCGAGCAGGCGC
TGGGCAAGGGTTGCGGAGCGGACTCGAAGAAGAAGCGGCCGCCGCAGCCCCCCGAGGAATCGCAGCCACC
TCAGTCCCAGGCGCAAGTGCCCCCGGCGGCCCCTCACCACCATCACCACCATTCGCACTCGGGGCCGGAG
ATCTCGCGGATTATCGTCGACCCCACGACTGGGAAGCGCTACTGCCGGGGCAAAGTGCTGGGAAAGGGTG
GCTTTGCAAAATGTTACGAGATGACAGATTTGACAAATAACAAAGTCTACGCCGCAAAAATTATTCCTCA
CAGCAGAGTAGCTAAACCTCATCAAAGGGAAAAGATTGACAAAGAAATAGAGCTTCACAGAATTCTTCAT
CATAAGCATGTAGTGCAGTTTTACCACTACTTCGAGGACAAAGAAAACATTTACATTCTCTTGGAATACT
GCAGTAGAAGGTCAATGGCTCATATTTTGAAAGCAAGAAAGGTGTTGACAGAGCCAGAAGTTCGATACTA
CCTCAGGCAGATTGTGTCTGGACTGAAAATACCTTCATGAACAAGAAATCTTGCACAGAGATCTCAAACT
AGGGAACTTTTTTTTTTAATGAAGCC
