>Addgene plasmid #35385 | pWPI/hPLK2WT/Neo | addgene partial sequence | sequence record 45090 | Neo-R 5'-GCCCAGTCATAGCCGAATAG-3'
CGCGGAAACTGCGTGCATCCATCTTGTTCATCATGGTATTATCATCGTGTTTTTCAAAGGAAAACCACGT
CCCCGTGGTTCGGGGGGCCTAGACGTTTTTTAACCTCGACTAAACACATGTAAAGCATGTGCACCGAGGC
CCCAGATCAGATCCCATACAATGGGGTACCTTCTGGGCATCCTTCAGCCCCTTGTTGAATACGCTTGAGG
AGAGCCATTTGACTCTTTCCACAACTATCCAACTCACAACGTGGCACTGGGGTTGTGCCGCCTTTGCAGG
TGTATCTTATACACGTGGCTTTTGGCCGCAGAGGCACCTGTCGCCAGGTGGGGGGTTCCGCTGCCTGCAA
AGGGTCGCTACAGACGTTGTTTGTCTTCAAGAAGCTTCCAGAGGAACTGCTTCCTTCACGACATTCAACA
GACCTTGCATTCCTTTGGCGAGAGGGGAAAGACCCCTAGGAATGCTCGTCAAGAAGACAGGGCCAGGTTT
CCGGGCCCTCACATTGCCAAAAGACGGCAATATGGTGGAAAATAACATATAGACAAACGCACACCGGCCT
TATTCCAAGCGGCTTCGGCCAGTAACGTTAGGGGGGGGGGGGCGGAATTCCTGCAGCCCGTAATCCCGGG
ACTAGTGGATCCTCAATGGTGATGGTGATGATGACCGGTAC
