>Addgene plasmid #35385 | pWPI/hPLK2WT/Neo | addgene partial sequence | sequence record 46510 | IRES-R 5'-CCTCACATTGCCAAAAGACG-3'
CCTTTCAGGTGAATTTCTACCATGATCATACAAAAATCATCATCTGTAGCCAAAATGAAGAATACCTTCT
CCCCTACATCAATGAGGATAGGATATCTACAACTTTCAGGCTGACAACTCTGCTGATGTCTGGCTGTTCA
TCAGAATTAAAAAATCGAATGGAATATGCCCTGAACATGCTCTTACAAAGATGTAACCTCGAGTCTAGAG
GGCCCTTCGAAGGTAAGCCTATCCCTAACCCTCTCCTCGGTCTCGATTCTACGCGTACCGGTCATCATCA
CCATCACCATTGAGGATCCACTAGTCCCGGGAAACTACGGGCTGCAGGAATTCCGCCCCCCCCCCCCTAA
CGTTACTGGCCGAAGCCGCTTGGAATAAGGCCGGTGTGCGTTTGTCTATATGT
